>Addgene plasmid #193542 | pIM60 | addgene full sequence | sequence record 378712 | Addgene NGS Result
AACAAAACCCATCGTACGGCCAAGGAAGTCTCCAATAACTGTGATCCACCACAAGCGCCAGGGTTTTCCC
AGTCACGACGTTGTAAAACGACGGCCAGTCATGCATAATCCGCACGCATCTGGAATAAGGAAGTGCCATT
CCGCCTGACCTCAAATAATGATTTTATTTTGACTGATAGTGACCTGTTCGTTGCAACAGATTGATGAGCA
ATGCTTTTTTATAATGCCAACTTTGTACAAAAAAGCAGGCTTCGAAGGAGATAGAACCATGTTGAAAAAA
CTAAAACCGGCGTTTATTGCTAGGCAAATCAAAGATTCAAAGCCATTGAGATCAACTATTGGAATTACTG
TCGATATGATGACATTTGTAGATTCTTTGCTTGAGAGTGTGCTGGTTCTATGGAAATGTATGAAGGATGT
TACTGCCCCTCACATCACGAAAGGCGAAATGCTTGAAAAGAAGCTGATTTCTCTGAGATTCCTCATTTTT
ACTGCAAATTCTTGCGTTTATGAGGACGAGACAATAATGAGTGATCTCTTGATCCATGCTGAGGATGTAG
CATACAATGCTGCACACTCTTTCTTATGTCTGGACTCGGAAAACGTGGTGCATTCTGAGTTCTGTAAGCT
GTTGGAAACAGTAAGTCCTGTTAAACCTGAAGTGAGACAGATTTATACGAGAGTCCTAAAAGGCCACTCA
AATTCATCAGGAGCAAAAACTTCAATGATATCTCATGAAGTTGTGGAAGGTTTTCTCTGTTCTCTCCGAG
AGGACCTAGAAGAACTGCTAAGTCGTGACGACAGCTTGAAAGTGGCCTTTGGTGATCATATGCAATGGCT
TCAACAAGGATTGGTTTACCTTGGTACTTTTCTTCTGAGCTTGCCAACACCATGCACTAAGGACAAAAAT
CGATTTTCTCTTCTATCACATATTGCATATGTGGCTAGTGAGGCGGCAATTCTGGTCTACGACCCAGCTT
TCTTGTACAAAGTTGGCATTATAAGAAAGCATTGCTTATCAATTTGTTGCAACGAACAGGTCACTATCAG
TCAAAATAAAATCATTATTTGAGGCTAGGTGGAGGCTCAGTGATGATAAGTCTGCGATGGTGGATGCATG
TGTCATGGTCATAGCTGTTTCCTGTGTGAAATTGTTATCCGCTCAGAGGGCACAATCCTATTCCGCGCTA
TCCGACAATCTCCAAGACATTAGGTGGAGTTCAGTTCGGCGTATGGCATATGTCGCTGGAAAGAACATGT
GAGCAAAAGGCCAGCAAAAGGCCAGGAACCGTAAAAAGGCCGCGTTGCTGGCGTTTTTCCATAGGCTCCG
CCCCCCTGACGAGCATCACAAAAATCGACGCTCAAGTCAGAGGTGGCGAAACCCGACAGGACTATAAAGA
TACCAGGCGTTTCCCCCTGGAAGCTCCCTCGTGCGCTCTCCTGTTCCGACCCTGCCGCTTACCGGATACC
TGTCCGCCTTTCTCCCTTCGGGAAGCGTGGCGCTTTCTCATAGCTCACGCTGTAGGTATCTCAGTTCGGT
GTAGGTCGTTCGCTCCAAGCTGGGCTGTGTGCACGAACCCCCCGTTCAGCCCGACCGCTGCGCCTTATCC
GGTAACTATCGTCTTGAGTCCAACCCGGTAAGACACGACTTATCGCCACTGGCAGCAGCCACTGGTAACA
GGATTAGCAGAGCGAGGTATGTAGGCGGTGCTACAGAGTTCTTGAAGTGGTGGCCTAACTACGGCTACAC
TAGAAGAACAGTATTTGGTATCTGCGCTCTGCTGAAGCCAGTTACCTTCGGAAAAAGAGTTGGTAGCTCT
TGATCCGGCAAACAAACCACCGCTGGTAGCGGTGGTTTTTTTGTTTGCAAGCAGCAGATTACGCGCAGAA
AAAAAGGATCTCAAGAAGATCCTTTGATCTTTTCTACGGGGTCTGACGCTCTATTCAACAAAGCCGCCGT
CCCGTCAAGTCAGCGTAAATGGGTAGGGGGCTTCAAATCGTCCGCTCTGCCAGTGTTACAACCAATTAAC
AAATTCTGATTAGAAAAACTCATCGAGCATCAAATGAAACTGCAATTTATTCATATCAGGATTATCAATA
CCATATTTTTGAAAAAGCCGTTTCTGTAATGAAGGAGAAAACTCACCGAGGCAGTTCCATAGGATGGCAA
GATCCTGGTATCGGTCTGCGATTCCGACTCGTCCAACATCAATACAACCTATTAATTTCCCCTCGTCAAA
AATAAGGTTATCAAGTGAGAAATCACCATGAGTGACGACTGAATCCGGTGAGAATGGCAAAAGCTTATGC
ATTTCTTTCCAGACTTGTTCAACAGGCCAGCCATTACGCTCGTCATCAAAATCACTCGCATCAACCAAAC
CGTTATTCATTCGTGATTGCGCCTGAGCGAGACGAAATACGCGATCGCTGTTAAAAGGACAATTACAAAC
AGGAATCGAATGCAACCGGCGCAGGAACACTGCCAGCGCATCAACAATATTTTCACCTGAATCAGGATAT
TCTTCTAATACCTGGAATGCTGTTTTCCCGGGGATCGCAGTGGTGAGTAACCATGCATCATCAGGAGTAC
GGATAAAATGCTTGATGGTCGGAAGAGGCATAAATTCCGTCAGCCAGTTTAGTCTGACCATCTCATCTGT
AACATCATTGGCAACGCTACCTTTGCCATGTTTCAGAAACAACTCTGGCGCATCGGGCTTCCCATACAAT
CGATAGATTGTCGCACCTGATTGCCCGACATTATCGCGAGCCCATTTATACCCATATAAATCAGCATCCA
TGTTGGAATTTAATCGCGGCCTCGAGCAAGACGTTTCCCGTTGAATATGGCTCATAACACCCCTTGTATT
ACTGTTTATGTAAGCAGACAGTTTTATTGTTCATGATGATATATTTTTATCTTGTGCAATGTAACATCAG
AGATTTTGAGACACAACGTGGCTTTCCCCCGCCGCTCTAGAACTAGTGGATCCAAATAAAACGAAAGGCT
CAGTCGAAAGACTGGGCCTTTCGTTTTATCTGTTGTTTGTCGCATTATACGAGACGTCCAGGTTGGGATA
CCTGA
Features (pLannotate 1.2.2; 7 found; start..end, strand, type, name):
     56..99      -  CDS            lacZα (fragment): LacZα fragment of β-galactosidase; lacZ fragment
    152..251     +  protein_bind   attL1: mutant version of attL; recombination site for the Gateway® LR reaction LR Clonase™
    972..1071    -  protein_bind   attL2: mutant version of attL; recombination site for the Gateway® LR reaction LR Clonase™
   1316..1904    -  rep_origin     ori: high-copy-number ColE1/pMB1/pBR322/pUC origin of replication
   2040..2855    -  CDS            KanR: aminoglycoside phosphotransferase; aph(3')-Ia; confers resistance to kanamycin in bacteria or G418 (Geneticin®) in eukaryotes
   2971..2993    +  misc_feature   MCS (fragment): pBluescript multiple cloning site
   2993..3039    +  terminator     rrnB T1 terminator: transcription terminator T1 from the E. coli rrnB gene
