[The description below was written by a language model from this plasmid's Addgene catalogue record and pLannotate feature annotations shown in this document.]
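Description:
pIM60 is a Gateway entry clone built on the pTWIST ENTRY backbone, a small (about 3.1 kb) bacterial plasmid intended for propagation in E. coli rather than for expression in any host. It replicates from a high-copy ColE1/pUC-type origin and is selected with kanamycin through an aminoglycoside phosphotransferase (KanR) gene. The remaining annotated backbone elements are minor: an rrnB T1 transcription terminator, which helps insulate the cloning region from read-through transcription, plus short remnants of a lacZα fragment and a pBluescript-type multiple cloning site that appear to be vestigial.

The payload is ID#22, an NLR integrated domain derived from the tomato gene Solyc05g007170.2.1. Integrated domains are non-canonical domains embedded in plant NLR immune receptors. The feature table does not annotate the insert itself, but it lies in the roughly 700 bp interval between the attL1 and attL2 sites, which flank it in the orientation needed for a Gateway LR reaction. No promoter, tag or reporter is annotated in the entry clone; these are supplied by whichever attR-containing destination vector the insert is recombined into with LR Clonase. The record lists ligation-independent cloning as the construction method.

According to the record, the plasmid belongs to a toolkit of NLR integrated domain clones assembled to identify plant targets of pathogen effectors. It serves as a transferable source of ID#22, although the specific destination vectors and assays are not stated in the record.
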