Addgene plasmid #193542: pIM60
Purpose: pENTRY clone for NLR Integrated Domain ID#22
Depositing lab: Nemo Peeters. Depositing organization: CNRS UMR 2594, INRA UMR 0441, Laboratoire des Interactions Plantes Micro-organismes (LIPM). Publication: An NLR integrated domain toolkit to identify plant pathogen effector targets. Landry D, Mila I, Sabbagh CRR, Zaffuto M, Pouzet C, Tremousaygue D, Dabos P, Deslandes L, Peeters N. Plant J. 2023 Sep;115(5):1443-1457. doi: 10.1111/tpj.16331. Epub 2023 Jul 24. PubMed 37248633.
Backbone
  Vector backbone: pTWIST ENTRY
  Vector type: pENTRY clone
Growth in bacteria
  Bacterial resistance: Kanamycin, 50 μg/mL
  Growth temperature: 37°C
  Growth strain: DH5alpha
  Copy number: High Copy
Gene/Insert
  Gene/Insert name: ID#22
  Species: Tomato (Solyc05g007170.2.1)
  Cloning method: Ligation Independent Cloning
  Sequencing primers: 5′ n/a
Terms and licenses: Academic/Nonprofit Terms; Industry Terms: Not Available to Industry
How to cite: pIM60 was a gift from Nemo Peeters (Addgene plasmid # 193542 ; http://n2t.net/addgene:193542 ; RRID:Addgene_193542)
