>Addgene plasmid #193542 | pIM60 | depositor partial sequence | sequence record 374725 | insert
TCGAAGGAGATAGAACCATGTTGAAAAAACTAAAACCGGCGTTTATTGCTAGGCAAATCAAAGATTCAAA
GCCATTGAGATCAACTATTGGAATTACTGTCGATATGATGACATTTGTAGATTCTTTGCTTGAGAGTGTG
CTGGTTCTATGGAAATGTATGAAGGATGTTACTGCCCCTCACATCACGAAAGGCGAAATGCTTGAAAAGA
AGCTGATTTCTCTGAGATTCCTCATTTTTACTGCAAATTCTTGCGTTTATGAGGACGAGACAATAATGAG
TGATCTCTTGATCCATGCTGAGGATGTAGCATACAATGCTGCACACTCTTTCTTATGTCTGGACTCGGAA
AACGTGGTGCATTCTGAGTTCTGTAAGCTGTTGGAAACAGTAAGTCCTGTTAAACCTGAAGTGAGACAGA
TTTATACGAGAGTCCTAAAAGGCCACTCAAATTCATCAGGAGCAAAAACTTCAATGATATCTCATGAAGT
TGTGGAAGGTTTTCTCTGTTCTCTCCGAGAGGACCTAGAAGAACTGCTAAGTCGTGACGACAGCTTGAAA
GTGGCCTTTGGTGATCATATGCAATGGCTTCAACAAGGATTGGTTTACCTTGGTACTTTTCTTCTGAGCT
TGCCAACACCATGCACTAAGGACAAAAATCGATTTTCTCTTCTATCACATATTGCATATGTGGCTAGTGA
GGCGGCAATTCTGGTCTACG
