>Addgene plasmid #193542 | pIM60 | depositor partial sequence | sequence record 374726 | pTwist+ENTR backbone
AACAAAACCCATCGTACGGCCAAGGAAGTCTCCAATAACTGTGATCCACCACAAGCGCCAGGGTTTTCCC
AGTCACGACGTTGTAAAACGACGGCCAGTCATGCATAATCCGCACGCATCTGGAATAAGGAAGTGCCATT
CCGCCTGACCTCAAATAATGATTTTATTTTGACTGATAGTGACCTGTTCGTTGCAACAGATTGATGAGCA
ATGCTTTTTTATAATGCCAACTTTGTACAAAAAAGCAGGCTNNNNNNNNNNNNNNNNNNNNNNNNNNNNN
NNNNNNNNNNNNNNNNNNNNNACCCAGCTTTCTTGTACAAAGTTGGCATTATAAGAAAGCATTGCTTATC
AATTTGTTGCAACGAACAGGTCACTATCAGTCAAAATAAAATCATTATTTGAGGCTAGGTGGAGGCTCAG
TGATGATAAGTCTGCGATGGTGGATGCATGTGTCATGGTCATAGCTGTTTCCTGTGTGAAATTGTTATCC
GCTCAGAGGGCACAATCCTATTCCGCGCTATCCGACAATCTCCAAGACATTAGGTGGAGTTCAGTTCGGC
GTATGGCATATGTCGCTGGAAAGAACATGTGAGCAAAAGGCCAGCAAAAGGCCAGGAACCGTAAAAAGGC
CGCGTTGCTGGCGTTTTTCCATAGGCTCCGCCCCCCTGACGAGCATCACAAAAATCGACGCTCAAGTCAG
AGGTGGCGAAACCCGACAGGACTATAAAGATACCAGGCGTTTCCCCCTGGAAGCTCCCTCGTGCGCTCTC
CTGTTCCGACCCTGCCGCTTACCGGATACCTGTCCGCCTTTCTCCCTTCGGGAAGCGTGGCGCTTTCTCA
TAGCTCACGCTGTAGGTATCTCAGTTCGGTGTAGGTCGTTCGCTCCAAGCTGGGCTGTGTGCACGAACCC
CCCGTTCAGCCCGACCGCTGCGCCTTATCCGGTAACTATCGTCTTGAGTCCAACCCGGTAAGACACGACT
TATCGCCACTGGCAGCAGCCACTGGTAACAGGATTAGCAGAGCGAGGTATGTAGGCGGTGCTACAGAGTT
CTTGAAGTGGTGGCCTAACTACGGCTACACTAGAAGAACAGTATTTGGTATCTGCGCTCTGCTGAAGCCA
GTTACCTTCGGAAAAAGAGTTGGTAGCTCTTGATCCGGCAAACAAACCACCGCTGGTAGCGGTGGTTTTT
TTGTTTGCAAGCAGCAGATTACGCGCAGAAAAAAAGGATCTCAAGAAGATCCTTTGATCTTTTCTACGGG
GTCTGACGCTCTATTCAACAAAGCCGCCGTCCCGTCAAGTCAGCGTAAATGGGTAGGGGGCTTCAAATCG
TCCGCTCTGCCAGTGTTACAACCAATTAACAAATTCTGATTAGAAAAACTCATCGAGCATCAAATGAAAC
TGCAATTTATTCATATCAGGATTATCAATACCATATTTTTGAAAAAGCCGTTTCTGTAATGAAGGAGAAA
ACTCACCGAGGCAGTTCCATAGGATGGCAAGATCCTGGTATCGGTCTGCGATTCCGACTCGTCCAACATC
AATACAACCTATTAATTTCCCCTCGTCAAAAATAAGGTTATCAAGTGAGAAATCACCATGAGTGACGACT
GAATCCGGTGAGAATGGCAAAAGCTTATGCATTTCTTTCCAGACTTGTTCAACAGGCCAGCCATTACGCT
CGTCATCAAAATCACTCGCATCAACCAAACCGTTATTCATTCGTGATTGCGCCTGAGCGAGACGAAATAC
GCGATCGCTGTTAAAAGGACAATTACAAACAGGAATCGAATGCAACCGGCGCAGGAACACTGCCAGCGCA
TCAACAATATTTTCACCTGAATCAGGATATTCTTCTAATACCTGGAATGCTGTTTTCCCGGGGATCGCAG
TGGTGAGTAACCATGCATCATCAGGAGTACGGATAAAATGCTTGATGGTCGGAAGAGGCATAAATTCCGT
CAGCCAGTTTAGTCTGACCATCTCATCTGTAACATCATTGGCAACGCTACCTTTGCCATGTTTCAGAAAC
AACTCTGGCGCATCGGGCTTCCCATACAATCGATAGATTGTCGCACCTGATTGCCCGACATTATCGCGAG
CCCATTTATACCCATATAAATCAGCATCCATGTTGGAATTTAATCGCGGCCTCGAGCAAGACGTTTCCCG
TTGAATATGGCTCATAACACCCCTTGTATTACTGTTTATGTAAGCAGACAGTTTTATTGTTCATGATGAT
ATATTTTTATCTTGTGCAATGTAACATCAGAGATTTTGAGACACAACGTGGCTTTCCCCCGCCGCTCTAG
AACTAGTGGATCCAAATAAAACGAAAGGCTCAGTCGAAAGACTGGGCCTTTCGTTTTATCTGTTGTTTGT
CGCATTATACGAGACGTCCAGGTTGGGATACCTGA
